Addgene plasmid #165912: pBlastR-5xUAS-EBFP2-MiniWhite
Purpose: Blasticidin resistant 5xUAS EBFP2 Mini-White CDS response vector. Contains an Alpha level GB2.0 entry point for addition of custom assemblies utilizing blue-white bacterial colony screening
Depositing lab: Koen Venken. Depositing organization: Baylor College of Medicine. Publication: Multiplexed drug-based selection and counterselection genetic manipulations in Drosophila. Matinyan N, Karkhanis MS, Gonzalez Y, Jain A, Saltzman A, Malovannaya A, Sarrion-Perdigones A, Dierick HA, Venken KJT. Cell Rep. 2021 Sep 14;36(11):109700. doi: 10.1016/j.celrep.2021.109700. PubMed 34525356.
Backbone
  Vector backbone: pColE1_AlphaOmega
  Backbone size w/o insert (bp): 2967
  Vector type: Synthetic Biology
Growth in bacteria
  Bacterial resistance: Spectinomycin, 50 μg/mL
  Growth temperature: 37°C
  Growth strain: DH10B
  Copy number: High Copy
Gene/Insert
  Gene/Insert name: Selectable UAS Response Vector
  Species: Synthetic
  Insert size (bp): 6360
  Cloning method: Restriction Enzyme; 5′ cloning site Unknown (unknown if destroyed)
Terms and licenses: Academic/Nonprofit Terms; Industry Terms: Not Available to Industry
Depositor comments: Terminal Alpha Entry
How to cite: pBlastR-5xUAS-EBFP2-MiniWhite was a gift from Koen Venken (Addgene plasmid # 165912 ; http://n2t.net/addgene:165912 ; RRID:Addgene_165912)
