[The description below was written by a language model from this plasmid's Addgene catalogue record and pLannotate feature annotations shown in this document.]
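Description:
pBlastR-5xUAS-EBFP2-MiniWhite is a 9.3 kb synthetic-biology plasmid built on the pColE1_AlphaOmega backbone and designed as a drug-selectable GAL4/UAS response vector for Drosophila transgenesis. In E. coli it replicates from a high-copy ColE1/pUC-type origin and is selected with spectinomycin through the aadA gene, which sits next to remnants of a class 1 integron promoter and a gentamicin-resistance fragment. An f1 origin is also present. A lacZα fragment, flanked by a pUC-type multiple cloning site with T7 and SP6 promoters, corresponds to the Alpha-level GoldenBraid 2.0 entry point described in the record. Custom assemblies inserted there displace lacZα, so recombinant colonies can be identified by blue-white screening. A short EM7 bacterial promoter is annotated nearby.

The fly payload consists of several modules. A φC31 attB site allows integrase-mediated, site-specific insertion into attP docking sites in the genome. A blasticidin S deaminase gene (bsr) lies downstream of the Drosophila hsp70 promoter and is followed by an HSV TK polyadenylation signal, providing blasticidin resistance for drug-based selection of transgenic animals. Five tandem GAL4-binding UAS sites lie upstream of the EBFP2 blue fluorescent protein coding sequence, so that reporter expression depends on a GAL4 driver. No minimal promoter between the UAS sites and EBFP2 is annotated. An SV40 poly(A) signal is annotated just downstream of EBFP2, though on the opposite strand. The mini-white gene supplies a conventional eye-colour marker for scoring transformants visually. Together these parts suit multiplexed selection schemes in which blasticidin resistance is used with, or instead of, visible markers to recover UAS responder lines.
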