Features (pLannotate 1.2.2; 19 found; start..end, strand, type, name):
      1..456     -  rep_origin     f1 ori (sequence partly withheld): f1 bacteriophage origin of replication; arrow indicates direction of (+) strand synthesis
    514..1302    -  CDS            aadA: S3AD_ECOLX - Experimental evidence at protein level: Swiss-Prot protein existence level 1. Mediates bacterial resistance to the antibiotics streptomycin and spectinomycin. From Escherichia coli.
   1309..1365    -  CDS            GmR (fragment): gentamycin acetyltransferase; aacC1; confers resistance to gentamycin
   1541..1564    -  promoter       Pc promoter (fragment): intI1 (promoter lies within the coding sequence); class 1 integron promoter
   1770..2358    +  rep_origin     ori: high-copy-number ColE1/pMB1/pBR322/pUC origin of replication
   2465..6476    -  gene           mini-white: white; This modified version of the white gene lacks part of the first intron.
   6555..6689    +  polyA_signal   SV40 poly(A) signal: SV40 polyadenylation signal
   6697..7413    -  CDS            EBFP2: EBFP2 is a basic (constitutively fluorescent) blue fluorescent protein published in 2007, derived from Aequorea victoria. It is reported to be a rapidly-maturing monomer with moderate acid sensitivity.
   7576..7668    -  protein_bind   5X UAS: five tandem copies of the "ScaI site" 17-mer CGGAGTACTGTCCTCCG, an upstream activating sequence (UAS) that efficiently binds yeast Gal4 (Webster et al., 1988; Pfeiffer et al., 2010) GAL4
   7681..7728    -  polyA_signal   HSV TK poly(A) signal: herpes simplex virus thymidine kinase polyadenylation signal (Cole and Stacy, 1985)
   7736..8155    -  CDS            bsr: BSR_BACCE - Experimental evidence at protein level: Swiss-Prot protein existence level 1. Catalyzes the deamination of the cytosine moiety of the antibiotics blasticidin S, cytomycin and acetylblasticidin S. From Bacillus cereus.
   8245..8696    -  promoter       hsp70 promoter: Drosophila melanogaster hsp70Bb promoter
   8724..8793    -  protein_bind   attB: attB site for the φC31 integrase (Groth et al., 2000) phage φC31 integrase
   8845..8935    +  misc_feature   bom (fragment): basis of mobility region from pBR322
   8941..9098    -  CDS            lacZα (fragment): LacZα fragment of β-galactosidase; lacZ fragment
   9101..9119    +  promoter       T7 promoter: promoter for bacteriophage T7 RNA polymerase
   9122..9178    +  misc_feature   MCS: pUC18/19 multiple cloning site
   9185..9203    -  promoter       SP6 promoter: promoter for bacteriophage SP6 RNA polymerase
   9257..9304    -  promoter       EM7 promoter: synthetic bacterial promoter&nbsp
>Addgene plasmid #165912 | pBlastR-5xUAS-EBFP2-MiniWhite | addgene full sequence | sequence record 331715 | Addgene NGS Result
AAATTGTAAGCGTTAATATTTTGTTAAAATTCGCGTTAAATTTTTGTTAAATCAGCTCATTTTTTAACCA
ATAGGCCGAAATCGGCAAAATCCCTTATAAATCAAAAGAATAGACCGAGATAGGGT
[37 nt withheld, positions 127-163]
AAAGAACGTGGACTCCAACGTCAAAGGGCGAAAAACCGTCTATCAGGGCGCTGGCCCACTACGTGAACCA
TCACCCT
[91 nt withheld, positions 241-331]
G
[125 nt withheld, positions 333-457]
ACATGAAGTTTTAAATCAATCTAAAGTATATATGTGTAACATTGGTCTAGTGATTATTTGCCGACTACCT
TGGTGATCTCGCCTTTCACGTAGTGGACAAATTCTTCCAACTGATCTGCGCGCGAGGCCAAACGATCTTC
TTCTTGTCCAAGATAAGCCTGTCTAGCTTCAAGTATGACGGGCTGATACTGGGCCGGCAGGCGCTCCATT
GCCCAGTCGGCAGCTACATCCTTCGGCGCGATTTTGCCGGTTACTGCGCTGTACCAAATGCGGGACAACG
TAAGCACTACATTTCGCTCATCGCCAGCCCAGTCGGGCGGCGAGTTCCATAGCGTTAAGGTTTCATTTAG
CGCCTCAAATAGATCCTGTTCAGGAACCGGATCAAAGAGTTCCTCCGCCGCTGGACCTACCAAGGCAACG
CTATGTTCTCTTGCTTTTGTCAGCAAGATAGCCAGATCAATGTCGATCGTGGCTGGCTCGAAGATACCTG
CAAGAATGTCATTGCGCTGCCATTCTCCAAATTGCAGTTCGCGCTTAGCTGGATAACGCCACGGAATGAT
GTCGTCGTGCACAACAATGGTGACTTCTACAGCGCGGAGAATCTCGCTCTCTCCAGGGGAAGCCGAAGTT
TCCAAAAGGTCGTTGATCAAAGCTCGCCGCGTTGTTTCATCAAGCCTTACGGTCACCGTAACCAGCAAAT
CAATATCACTGTGTGGCTTCAGGCCGCCATCCACTGCGGAGCCGTACAAATGTACGGCCAGCAACGTCGG
TTCGAGATGGCGCTCGATGACGCCAACTACCTCTGATAGTTGAGTCGATACTTCGGCGATCACCGCTTCC
CTCATAATGTTTAACTTTGTTTTAGGGCGACTGCCCTGCTGCGTAACATCGTTGCTGCTCCATAACATCA
AACATCGACCCACGGCGTAACGCGCTTGCTGCTTGGATGCCCGAGGCATAGACTGTACCCCAAAAAAACA
GTCATAACAAGCCATGAAAACCGCCACTGCGCCGTTACCACCGCTGCGTTCGGTCAAGGTTCTGGACCAG
TTGCGTGAGCGCATACGCTACTTGCATTACAGCTTACGAACCGAACAGGCTTATGTCCACTGGGTTCGTG
CCTTCATCCGTTTCCACGGTGTGCGTCACCCGGCAACCTTGGGTAGCAGCGAAGTCGAGGCATTTCTGTC
CTGGCTGGTCACAAAAGGATCTAGGTGAAGATCCTTTTTGATAATCTCATGACCAAAATCCCTTAACGTG
AGTTTTCGTTCCACTGAGCGTCAGACCCCGTAGAAAAGATCAAAGGATCTTCTTGAGATCCTTTTTTTCT
GCGCGTAATCTGCTGCTTGCAAACAAAAAAACCACCGCTACCAGCGGTGGTTTGTTTGCCGGATCAAGAG
CTACCAACTCTTTTTCCGAAGGTAACTGGCTTCAGCAGAGCGCAGATACCAAATACTGTTCTTCTAGTGT
AGCCGTAGTTAGGCCACCACTTCAAGAACTCTGTAGCACCGCCTACATACCTCGCTCTGCTAATCCTGTT
ACCAGTGGCTGCTGCCAGTGGCGATAAGTCGTGTCTTACCGGGTTGGACTCAAGACGATAGTTACCGGAT
AAGGCGCAGCGGTCGGGCTGAACGGGGGGTTCGTGCACACAGCCCAGCTTGGAGCGAACGACCTACACCG
AACTGAGATACCTACAGCGTGAGCTATGAGAAAGCGCCACGCTTCCCGAAGGGAGAAAGGCGGACAGGTA
TCCGGTAAGCGGCAGGGTCGGAACAGGAGAGCGCACGAGGGAGCTTCCAGGGGGAAACGCCTGGTATCTT
TATAGTCCTGTCGGGTTTCGCCACCTCTGACTTGAGCGTCGATTTTTGTGATGCTCGTCAGGGGGGCGGA
GCCTATGGAAAAACGCCAGCAACGCGGCCTTTTTACGGTTCCTGGCCTTTTGCTGGCCTTTTGCTCACAT
GTTCTTTCCTGCGTTATCCCCTGATTCTGTGGATAACCGTGTCAAGCGATGCATCTACACAAGGAACAAA
CACTGGATGTCACTTTCAGTTCAAATTGTAACGCTAATCACTCCGAACAGGTCACAAAAAATTACCTTAA
AAAGTCATAATATTAAATTAGAATAAATATAGCTGTGAGGGAAATATATACAAATATATTGGAGCAAATA
AATTGTACATACAAATATTTATTACTAATTTCTATTGAGCCGAAATGAACCACTCGGAACCATTTGAGCG
AACCGAATCGCGCGGAACTAACGACAGTCGCTCCAAGGTCGTCGAACAAAAGGTGAATGTGTTGCGGAGA
GCGGGTGGGAGACAGCGAAAGAGCAACTACGAAACGTGGTGTGGTGGAGGTGAATTATGAAGAGGGCGCG
CGATTTGAAAAGTATGTATATAAAAAATATATCCCGGTGTTTTATGTAGCGATAAACGAGTTTTTGATGT
AAGGTATGCAGGTGTGTAAGTCTTTTGGTTAGAAGACAAATCCAAAGTCTACTTGTGGGGATGTTCGAAG
GGGAAATACTTGTATTCTATAGGTCATATCTTGTTTTTATTGGCACAAATATAATTACATTAGCTTTTTG
AGGGGGCAATAAACAGTAAACACGATGGTAATAATGGTAAAAAAAAAAAACAAGCAGTTATTTCGGATAT
ATGTCGGCTACTCCTTGCGTCGGGCCCGAAGTCTTAGAGCCAGATATGCGAGCACCCGGAAGCTCACGAT
GAGAATGGCCAGACCCACGTAGTCCAGCGGCAGATCGGCGGCGGAGAAGTTAAGTGTCTCCAGGATGACC
TTGCCCGAACTGGGGCACGTGGTGTTCGACGATGTGCAGCTAATTTCGCCCGGCTCCACGTCCGCCCATT
GGTTAATCAGCAGACCCTCGTTGGCGTAACGGAACCATGAGAGGTACGACAACCATTTGAGGTATACTGG
CACCGAGCCCGAGTTCAAGAAGAAGCCGCCAAAGAGCAGGAATGGTATGATAACCGGCGGACCCACAGAC
AGCGCCATCGAGGTCGAGGAGCTGGCGCAGGATATTAGATATCCGAAGGACGTTGACACATTGGCCACCA
GAGTGACCAGCGCCAGGCAGTTGAAGAAGTGCAGCACTCCGGCCCGCAGTCCGATCATCGGATAGGCAAT
CGCCGTGAAGACCAGTGGCACTGTGAGAAAAAGCGGCAATTCGGCAATCGTTTTGCCCAGAAAGTATGTG
TCACAGCGATAAAGTCGACTTCGGGCCTCCCTCATAAAAACTGGCAGCTCTGAGGTGAACACCTAAATCG
AATCGATTCATTAGAAAGTTAGTAAATTATTGAAATGCAAATGTATTCTAAACATGACTTACATTTATCG
TGGCAAAGACGTTTTGAAAGGTCATGTTGGTCAGGAAGAGGAAGATGGCTCCGTTGATATTCATCACACC
CACTTGCGTGAGTTGTTGGCCCAAAAAGATGAGGCCAATCAAGATGGCAACCATCTGCAAATTAAAATGT
TACTCGCATCTCATTAATATTCGCGAGTTAAATGAAATTTATTTATCTTCTGCAAAACTATAAACTATAC
ATCTCATTGAAAAAAACTAAGAAGGGTGTGGAATCAGGCAATTCTATCTAAAATCTAGCGAATTTGTTTC
CAAGAATTGTAAGCGTTATATCATTTGTTTCCACTGGAACCACTCACCGTTGTCTGAATAAGTCGCACTT
TTACGAGGAGTGGTTCCTTGAGCACCGACAGCCAGGATCGCCACAGGACCGCCCGGAACTGCATGAACCA
GGTGGCCTTGTAGGTGTACCCATTCTCCGGCTGCTCCAGTGGCTTCTCCAGATTTTTGGTGGCCAACAAC
TGCTCCATATCCCGGGCTACTTTGCTAATGGCAAAATTGTCGCATATCTTGGCGATCCGATCACGGGACT
CGATCTCCCGTCCGGGCACAACGGCCAACACCTGTACGTAAAAGTCCGCCGGATTGTAGTTGGTAGGACA
CTGGGCACCCACGCTGGATAGGAGTTGAGATGTTATGTAATACTAGATACCCTTAATAAACACATCGAAC
TCACTAGGAAAAGAAGTCGACGGCTTCGCTGGGAGTGCCCAAGAAAGCTACCCTGCCCTCGGCCATCAGA
AGGATCTTGTCAAAGAGCTCAAACAGCTCGGAAGACGGCTGATGAATGGTCAGGATGACGGTCTTGCCCT
TCTGCGACAGCTTCTTCAGCACCTGGACGACGCTGTGGGCGGTAAAGGAGTCCAGTCCGGAGGTGGGCTC
ATCGCAGATCAGAAGCGGCGGATCGGTTAGAGCCTCGGAGGCGAATGCCAGACGCTTCCTTTCTCCGCCG
GACAGACCTTTCACCCTGCCGGGCACACCGATGATCGTGTGCTGACATTTGCTGAGCGAAAGCTCCTGGA
TCACCTGATCCACGCGGGCCACTCGCTGCCGATAGGTCAGATGTCGTGGCATCCGCACCATGGCTTGGAA
AATCAGGTGTTCCCTGGCCGTTAGGGAGCCGATAAAGAGGTCATCCTGCTGGACATAGGCGCACCTGGCC
TGCATCTCCTTGGCGTCCACAGGTTGGCCATTGAGCAGTCGCATCCCGGATGGCGATACTTGGATGCCCT
GCGGCGATCGAAAGGCAAGGGCATTCAGCAGGGTCGTCTTTCCGGCACCGGAACTGCCCATCACGGCCAA
AAGTTCGCCCGGATAGGCCACGCCGCAAACTGAGTTTCAAATTGGTAATTGGACCCTTTATTAAGATTTC
ACACAGATCAGCCGACTGCGAATAGAAACTCACCGTTCTTGAGCAAATGTTTCCTGGGCGCCGGTATGTG
TCGCTCGTTGCAGAATAGTCCGCGTGTCCGGTTGACCAGCTGCCGCCATCCGGAGCCCGGCTGATTGACC
GCCCCAAAGATGTCCATATTGTGCCAGGCATAGGTGAGGTTCTCGGCTAGTTGGCCGCTCCCTGAACCGG
AGTCCTCCGGCGGACTGGGTGGCCGGAGCGTGCCGTAGTTTTTGGCCTGCCCGAAGCCCTGGTTAATGCA
GCTCTGCGAAGCCGCTCCGCTGTCACCCTGCAATGATAGGGGATCTCAAATATCAACTACAAGCGTTATG
CTCATCTAACCCCGAACAAAAAGTACCCCGAAGTATCCTACGAAGTAGGTTTATACTTTTATTTATTTTT
TGTGCATCTAGGATCAGCTTAAAATATCTGGTTGTTATATTTTTTGTAAAAAAGAATATAGTCGAAAATG
AATGCCTTTAGATGTCTTGATCATGATATGATCTCAAAAATTGTCTTATATAGCGAGAACAGCTACCAGA
ATAATCTGTTTCGTGTCACTATTTGTTTGTGCAATTGCGGTTTGGGATTTTTGTGGGTCGCAGTTCTCAC
GCCGCAGACAATTTGATGTTGCAATCGCAGTTCCTATAGATCAAGTGAACTTAAGATGTATGCACATGTA
CTACTCACATTGTTCAGATGCTCGGCAGATGGGTGTTTGCTGCCTCCGCGAATTAATAGCTCCTGATCCT
CTTGGCCCATTGCCGGGATTTTTCACACTTTCCCCTGCTTACCCACCCAAAACCAATCACCACCCCAATC
ACTCAAAAAACAAACAAAAATAAGAAGCGAGAGGAGTTTTGGCACAGCACTTTGTGTTTAATTGATGGCG
TAAACCGCTTGGAGCTTCGTCACGAAACCGCTGACAAAATGCAACTGAAGGCGGACATTGACGCTACGTA
ACGCTACAAACGGTGGCGAAAGAGATAGCGGACGCAGCGGCGAAAGTGACGGCGATATTTCTGTGGACAG
AGAAGGAGGCAAACAGCGCTGACTTTGAGTGGAATGTCATTTTGAGTGAGAGGTAATCGAAAGAACCTGG
TACATCAAATACCCTTGGATCGAAGTAAATTTAAAACTGATCAGATAAGTTCAATGATATCCAGTGCAGT
AAAAAAAAAAAATGTTTTTTTTATCTACTTTCCGCAAAAATGGGTTTTATTAACTTACATACATACTAGA
ATTCCTCCTGACAGCGAAAAAACCTCCCACACCTCCCCCTGAACCTGAAACATAAAATGAATGCAATTGT
TGTTGTTAACTTGTTTATTGCAGCTTATAATGGTTACAAATAAAGCAATAGCATCACAAATTTCACAAAT
AAAGCATTTTTTTCACTGCATTCTAGTTGTGGTTTGTCCAAACTCATCAATGTATCTTATCATGTCTGGA
TCAAGCTTACTTGTACAGCTCATCCATGCCCAGGGTGATGCCGGCGGCGGTGCGGAACTCCAGCAGCACC
ATGTGATCGCGCTTCTCGTTGGGATCCTTGGACAGCACGCTCTGGGTGCTCAGGTAGTGGCTATCGGGCA
GCAGCACGGGGCCGTCGCCGATGGGGGTGTTCTGCTGGTAGTGATCGGCCAGCTGCACTGAGCCATCCTC
CACGTTGTGGCGGATCTTGAAGTTGACCTTGATGCCGTTCTTCTGCTTCACGGCCATGATGTAGATGTTG
TGGCTGTTGAAGTTGTACTCCAGCTTGTGGCCCAGGATGTTGCCATCCTCCTTGAAATCCACGCCCTTCA
GCTCGATGCGGTTCACCAGGGTATCGCCCTCGAACTTCACCTCGGCGCGGGTCTTGTAGGTGCCGTCGTC
ATTGAAGAAAATGGTGCGCTCCTGCACGTAGCCCTCGGGCATGGCGCTCTTGAAGAAATCGTGCTGCTTC
ATGTGATCGGGGTAGCGGGCGAAGCACTGCACGCCGTGGCTCAGGGTGGTCACCAGGGTGGGCCAGGGCA
CGGGCAGCTTGCCGGTGGTGCAGATGAACTTCAGGGTCAGCTTGCCGTTGGTGGCGTCGCCCTCGCCCTC
GCCGCGCACGCTGAACTTGTGGCCGTTCACGTCGCCATCCAGCTCCACCAGGATGGGCACCACGCCGGTG
AACAGCTCCTCGCCCTTGGACACCATTTGGTTTGGTATGCGTCTTGTGATTCAAAGTTGGCTTATTCAAA
GGATATTAACGAAGGCAGCGGCACGTCTGCTCGGCTCGAACATTCATTCACAACTGATGCTCTCAGCCAC
CCCGCGCCCTTTTATACCGCTGCGCTCGATCCCCGGGCGAGCTCGGGACGGAGGACAGTACTCCGCTCGG
AGGACAGTACTCCGCTCGGAGGACAGTACTCCGCTCGGAGGACAGTACTCCGCTCGGAGGACAGTACTCC
GCTCCTGACAGCGGAACAAACGACCCAACACCCGTGCGTTTTATTCTGTCTTTTTATTGCCAAGCTTAGT
TACGGGTATACTTCAGGGGAATCAGTTCCTCAATGGTGGTCTTGACCAGCTTGCCGTTCATCTCAATCAG
CACGAAGCAATCGGGGGCGTAATCGCTAATCAGCTCACGGCACATTCCACACGGGGACACGACACGGATG
CTACGGTCCACCTCATCGGAGTATGGGTGACGCACGGCCACAATGGTATCAAAATCCTTCTGGCCGTTGC
TCACGGCACTGCCAATGGCAATGGCCTCGGCACACACGGTCACGCGTCCGATGTAGGCCTCAATGTGCAC
GGCACTGATAATCTCGCCCGTCTTGGTGCGAATGGCAGCTCCCACGTGGTGCTTGTTATCCTCGTAGAGC
ATCGTAATCTTCTCGGTAGCCACCTCCACCAGTTCCAGGTCCTGCTGGCTGATGTTGAAGGTTTTCATTT
TGTTTTCCTCCTTATGTTAAGCTTACTCAGTTATTATATCATAAATATCTGTGTCAAGAATAAACTCCCA
CATGGATTCGAGTATTGAGAGTTCTCTTCTTGTATTCAATAATTACTTCTTGGCAGATTTCAGTAGTTGC
AGTTGATTTACTTGGTTGCTGGTTACTTTTAATTGATTCACTTTAACTTGCACTTTACTGCAGATTGTTT
AGCTTGTTCAGCTGCGCTTGTTTATTTGCTTAGCTTTCGCTTAGCGACGTGTTCACTTTGCTTGTTTGAA
TTGAATTGTCGCTCCGTAGACGAAGCGCCTCTATTTATACTCCGGCGCTCTTTTCGCGAACATTCGAGGC
GCGCTCTCTCGAACCAACGAGAGCAGTATGCCGTTTACTGTGTGACAGAGTGAGAGAGCATTAGTGCAGA
GAGGGAGCGACCCAAAAAGAAAAGAGAGAATAACGAATAACGGCCAGAGAAATTTCTCGAGTTTTCTTTC
TGCCAAACAAATGACCTACCACAATAACCAGTTTGTTTTGGGATTCTAGCTCCTGACAGCGCATCATGAT
GGACCAGATGGGTGAGGTGGAGTACGCGCCCGGGGAGCCCAAGGGCACGCCCTGGCACCCGCACCGCGGC
TTCGAGACAGTGACCTACATCGTCGACCAATTCCTCCCTGGGATCCGGAGAGAGACCCTATGCGGCATCA
GAGCAGATTGTACTGAGAGTGCACCATATGCGGTGTGAAATACCGCACAGATGCGTAAGGAGAAAATACC
GCATCAGGCGTCATTCGCCATTCAGGCTGCGCAACTGTTGGGAAGGGCGATCGGTGCGGGCCTCTTCGCT
ATTACGCCAGCTGGCGAAAGGGGGATGTGCTGCAAGGCGATTAAGTTGGGTAACGCCAGGGTTTTCCCAG
TCACGACGTTGTAAAACGACGGCCAGTGAATTGTAATACGACTCACTATAGGGCGAATTCGAGCTCGGTA
CCCGGGGATCCTCTAGAGTCGACCTGCAGGCATGCAAGCTTGAGTATTCTATAGTGTCACCTAAATAGCT
TGGCGTAATCATGGTCATGATCTGCCTCCTGGGTTTAGTTCCTCACCTTGTCGTATTATACTATGCCGAT
ATACTATGCCGATGATTAATTGTCAACAGGGGTCTCTCGCTGATCCGTTA
